>Addgene plasmid #155389 | mCh-cpFRB1 | addgene full sequence | sequence record 315202 | Addgene NGS Result
CGTTACATAACTTACGGTAAATGGCCCGCCTGGCTGACCGCCCAACGACCCCCGCCCATTGACGTCAATA
ATGACGTATGTTCCCATAGTAACGCCAATAGGGACTTTCCATTGACGTCAATGGGTGGAGTATTTACGGT
AAACTGCCCACTTGGCAGTACATCAAGTGTATCATATGCCAAGTACGCCCCCTATTGACGTCAATGACGG
TAAATGGCCCGCCTGGCATTATGCCCAGTACATGACCTTATGGGACTTTCCTACTTGGCAGTACATCTAC
GTATTAGTCATCGCTATTACCATGGTGATGCGGTTTTGGCAGTACATCAATGGGCGTGGATAGCGGTTTG
ACTCACGGGGATTTCCAAGTCTCCACCCCATTGACGTCAATGGGAGTTTGTTTTGGCACCAAAATCAACG
GGACTTTCCAAAATGTCGTAACAACTCCGCCCCATTGACGCAAATGGGCGGTAGGCGTGTACGGTGGGAG
GTCTATATAAGCAGAGCTGGTTTAGTGAACCGTCAGATCCGCTAGCGCTACCGGTCGCCACCATGGTGAG
CAAGGGCGAGGAGGATAACATGGCCATCATCAAGGAGTTCATGCGCTTCAAGGTGCACATGGAGGGCTCC
GTGAACGGCCACGAGTTCGAGATCGAGGGCGAGGGCGAGGGCCGCCCCTACGAGGGCACCCAGACCGCCA
AGCTGAAGGTGACCAAGGGTGGCCCCCTGCCCTTCGCCTGGGACATCCTGTCCCCTCAGTTCATGTACGG
CTCCAAGGCCTACGTGAAGCACCCCGCCGACATCCCCGACTACTTGAAGCTGTCCTTCCCCGAGGGCTTC
AATTGGGAGCGCGTGATGAACTTCGAGGACGGCGGCGTGGTGACCGTGACCCAGGACTCCTCCCTGCAGG
ACGGCGAGTTCATCTACAAGGTGAAGCTGCGCGGCACCAACTTCCCCTCCGACGGCCCCGTAATGCAGTG
TCGTACCATGGGCTGGGAGGCCTCCACTGAGCGGATGTACCCCGAGGACGGCGCCCTGAAGGGCGAGATC
AAGCAGAGGCTGAAGCTGAAGGACGGCGGCCACTACGACGCTGAGGTCAAGACCACCTACAAGGCCAAGA
AGCCCGTGCAGCTGCCCGGCGCCTACAACGTCGACATCAAGTTGGACATCCTTTCCCACAACGAGGACTA
CACCATCGTGGAACAGTACGAACGCGCCGAGGGCCGCCACTCCACCGGCGGCATGGACGAGCTGTACAAG
TCCGGACTCAGATCTCGAGCTCAAGCTTCAGCCACCATGAACGTTAAGGGTATGTTTGAGGTCCTGGAGC
CACTGCACGCCATGATGGAGCGCGGACCCCAGACTCTGAAGGAGACTAGTTTTAATCAGGCGTATGGACG
GGATCTCATGGAGGCGCAGGAGTGGTGCCGGAAGTACATGAAATCAGGTAATGTTAAAGATTTGACTCAA
GCGTGGGACCTGTATTATCATGTCTTTCGCCGGATTAGTAAACAAGGTGGTAGCGGAGGATCAATGGAAC
TTATAAGAGTACCTATCTTGTGGCATGAGATGTGGCACGAGGGATTGGAAGAAGCGTCACGCCTTTATTT
CGGCGAACGCGAATTCTGCAGTCGACGGTACCGCGGGCCCGGGATCCACCGGATCTAGATAACTGATCAT
AATCAGCCATACCACATTTGTAGAGGTTTTACTTGCTTTAAAAAACCTCCCACACCTCCCCCTGAACCTG
AAACATAAAATGAATGCAATTGTTGTTGTTAACTTGTTTATTGCAGCTTATAATGGTTACAAATAAAGCA
ATAGCATCACAAATTTCACAAATAAAGCATTTTTTTCACTGCATTCTAGTTGTGGTTTGTCCAAACTCAT
CAATGTATCTTAACGCGTAAATTGTAAGCGTTAATATTTTGTTAAAATTCGCGTTAAATTTTTGTTAAAT
CAGCTCATTTTTTAACCAATAGGCCGAAATCGGCAAAATCCCTTATAAATCAAAAGAATAGACCGAGATA
GGGT
[37 nt withheld, positions 2035-2071]
AAAGAACGTGGACTCCAACGTCAAAGG
[49 nt withheld, positions 2099-2147]
T
[91 nt withheld, positions 2149-2239]
G
[124 nt withheld, positions 2241-2364]
CAGGTGGCACTTTTCGGGGAAATGTGCGCGGAACCCCTATTTGTTTATTTTTCTAAATACATTCAAATAT
GTATCCGCTCATGAGACAATAACCCTGATAAATGCTTCAATAATATTGAAAAAGGAAGAGTCCTGAGGCG
GAAAGAACCAGCTGTGGAATGTGTGTCAGTTAGGGTGTGGAAAGTCCCCAGGCTCCCCAGCAGGCAGAAG
TATGCAAAGCATGCATCTCAATTAGTCAGCAACCAGGTGTGGAAAGTCCCCAGGCTCCCCAGCAGGCAGA
AGTATGCAAAGCATGCATCTCAATTAGTCAGCAACCATAGTCCCGCCCCTAACTCCGCCCATCCCGCCCC
TAACTCCGCCCAGTTCCGCCCATTCTCCGCCCCATGGCTGACTAATTTTTTTTATTTATGCAGAGGCCGA
GGCCGCCTCGGCCTCTGAGCTATTCCAGAAGTAGTGAGGAGGCTTTTTTGGAGGCCTAGGCTTTTGCAAA
GATCGATCAAGAGACAGGATGAGGATCGTTTCGCATGATTGAACAAGATGGATTGCACGCAGGTTCTCCG
GCCGCTTGGGTGGAGAGGCTATTCGGCTATGACTGGGCACAACAGACAATCGGCTGCTCTGATGCCGCCG
TGTTCCGGCTGTCAGCGCAGGGGCGCCCGGTTCTTTTTGTCAAGACCGACCTGTCCGGTGCCCTGAATGA
ACTGCAAGACGAGGCAGCGCGGCTATCGTGGCTGGCCACGACGGGCGTTCCTTGCGCAGCTGTGCTCGAC
GTTGTCACTGAAGCGGGAAGGGACTGGCTGCTATTGGGCGAAGTGCCGGGGCAGGATCTCCTGTCATCTC
ACCTTGCTCCTGCCGAGAAAGTATCCATCATGGCTGATGCAATGCGGCGGCTGCATACGCTTGATCCGGC
TACCTGCCCATTCGACCACCAAGCGAAACATCGCATCGAGCGAGCACGTACTCGGATGGAAGCCGGTCTT
GTCGATCAGGATGATCTGGACGAAGAGCATCAGGGGCTCGCGCCAGCCGAACTGTTCGCCAGGCTCAAGG
CGAGCATGCCCGACGGCGAGGATCTCGTCGTGACCCATGGCGATGCCTGCTTGCCGAATATCATGGTGGA
AAATGGCCGCTTTTCTGGATTCATCGACTGTGGCCGGCTGGGTGTGGCGGACCGCTATCAGGACATAGCG
TTGGCTACCCGTGATATTGCTGAAGAGCTTGGCGGCGAATGGGCTGACCGCTTCCTCGTGCTTTACGGTA
TCGCCGCTCCCGATTCGCAGCGCATCGCCTTCTATCGCCTTCTTGACGAGTTCTTCTGAGCGGGACTCTG
GGGTTCGAAATGACCGACCAAGCGACGCCCAACCTGCCATCACGAGATTTCGATTCCACCGCCGCCTTCT
ATGAAAGGTTGGGCTTCGGAATCGTTTTCCGGGACGCCGGCTGGATGATCCTCCAGCGCGGGGATCTCAT
GCTGGAGTTCTTCGCCCACCCTAGGGGGAGGCTAACTGAAACACGGAAGGAGACAATACCGGAAGGAACC
CGCGCTATGACGGCAATAAAAAGACAGAATAAAACGCACGGTGTTGGGTCGTTTGTTCATAAACGCGGGG
TTCGGTCCCAGGGCTGGCACTCTGTCGATACCCCACCGAGACCCCATTGGGGCCAATACGCCCGCGTTTC
TTCCTTTTCCCCACCCCACCCCCCAAGTTCGGGTGAAGGCCCAGGGCTCGCAGCCAACGTCGGGGCGGCA
GGCCCTGCCATAGCCTCAGGTTACTCATATATACTTTAGATTGATTTAAAACTTCATTTTTAATTTAAAA
GGATCTAGGTGAAGATCCTTTTTGATAATCTCATGACCAAAATCCCTTAACGTGAGTTTTCGTTCCACTG
AGCGTCAGACCCCGTAGAAAAGATCAAAGGATCTTCTTGAGATCCTTTTTTTCTGCGCGTAATCTGCTGC
TTGCAAACAAAAAAACCACCGCTACCAGCGGTGGTTTGTTTGCCGGATCAAGAGCTACCAACTCTTTTTC
CGAAGGTAACTGGCTTCAGCAGAGCGCAGATACCAAATACTGTTCTTCTAGTGTAGCCGTAGTTAGGCCA
CCACTTCAAGAACTCTGTAGCACCGCCTACATACCTCGCTCTGCTAATCCTGTTACCAGTGGCTGCTGCC
AGTGGCGATAAGTCGTGTCTTACCGGGTTGGACTCAAGACGATAGTTACCGGATAAGGCGCAGCGGTCGG
GCTGAACGGGGGGTTCGTGCACACAGCCCAGCTTGGAGCGAACGACCTACACCGAACTGAGATACCTACA
GCGTGAGCTATGAGAAAGCGCCACGCTTCCCGAAGGGAGAAAGGCGGACAGGTATCCGGTAAGCGGCAGG
GTCGGAACAGGAGAGCGCACGAGGGAGCTTCCAGGGGGAAACGCCTGGTATCTTTATAGTCCTGTCGGGT
TTCGCCACCTCTGACTTGAGCGTCGATTTTTGTGATGCTCGTCAGGGGGGCGGAGCCTATGGAAAAACGC
CAGCAACGCGGCCTTTTTACGGTTCCTGGCCTTTTGCTGGCCTTTTGCTCACATGTTCTTTCCTGCGTTA
TCCCCTGATTCTGTGGATAACCGTATTACCGCCATGCATTAGTTATTAATAGTAATCAATTACGGGGTCA
TTAGTTCATAGCCCATATATGGAGTTCCG
Features (pLannotate 1.2.2; 17 found; start..end, strand, type, name):
      1..304     +  enhancer       CMV enhancer: human cytomegalovirus immediate early enhancer
    305..508     +  promoter       CMV promoter: human cytomegalovirus (CMV) immediate early promoter
    553..1260    +  CDS            mCherry2: mCherry2 is a basic (constitutively fluorescent) red fluorescent protein published in 2017, derived from Discosoma sp.. It has very low acid sensitivity.
   1261..1289    +  misc_feature   MCS (fragment): multiple cloning site
   1567..1583    +  CDS            FRB (fragment): FKBP-rapamycin binding domain of human FRAP
   1620..1657    +  misc_feature   MCS (fragment): multiple cloning site
   1674..1758    +  CDS            large T antigen (fragment): large T antigen from SV40 (simian virus 40)
   1781..1902    +  polyA_signal   SV40 poly(A) signal: SV40 polyadenylation signal
   1936..2364    -  rep_origin     f1 ori (sequence partly withheld): f1 bacteriophage origin of replication; arrow indicates direction of (+) strand synthesis
   2391..2495    +  promoter       AmpR promoter: bla
   2497..2854    +  promoter       SV40 promoter: SV40 enhancer and early promoter
   2889..3683    +  CDS            NeoR/KanR: aminoglycoside phosphotransferase from Tn5; aph(3')-II (or nptII); confers resistance to neomycin, kanamycin, and G418 (Geneticin®)
   3704..3856    +  CDS            ble (fragment): BLE_KLEPN - Experimental evidence at protein level: Swiss-Prot protein existence level 1. Binding protein with a strong affinity to the bleomycin family of antibiotics. Binds to CL990; an antimitotic-antibiotic compound. From Klebsiella pneumoniae.
   3915..3962    +  polyA_signal   HSV TK poly(A) signal: herpes simplex virus thymidine kinase polyadenylation signal (Cole and Stacy, 1985)
   4053..4069    -  polyA_signal   bGH poly(A) signal (fragment): bovine growth hormone polyadenylation signal
   4291..4879    +  rep_origin     ori: high-copy-number ColE1/pMB1/pBR322/pUC origin of replication
   4994..5053    +  enhancer       CMV enhancer (fragment): human cytomegalovirus immediate early enhancer
