[The description below was written by a language model from this plasmid's Addgene catalogue record and pLannotate feature annotations shown in this document.]
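Description:
mCh-cpFRB1 is a mammalian expression plasmid of about 5 kb, catalogued as built on the pmCherry-N1 backbone. It is designed to produce a red-fluorescent fusion of cpFRB1, a circularly permuted version of the human FKBP-rapamycin binding (FRB) domain. Expression is driven by the human cytomegalovirus immediate-early enhancer and promoter and terminated by an SV40 polyadenylation signal. In the annotated sequence the mCherry2 coding region lies directly downstream of the promoter. The roughly 324 bp cpFRB1 insert follows it, between multiple cloning site remnants (cloned HindIII to EcoRI). The fluorescent protein therefore appears to sit at the N-terminus of cpFRB1, consistent with the plasmid name even though the listed backbone is an "N1" type. Only a very short stretch of the insert is recognised as FRB by the automated annotation, which is plausible for a domain whose sequence order has been rearranged by permutation. Several other small fragment hits (large T antigen, ble, bGH poly(A)) are likely backbone remnants or annotation artefacts rather than functional elements.

The plasmid replicates at high copy in E. coli from a ColE1/pUC-type origin and also carries an f1 phage origin. A single NeoR/KanR (aph(3')-II) gene serves both hosts. A bacterial promoter drives it for kanamycin selection, and the SV40 enhancer/early promoter with an HSV TK poly(A) signal drives it for G418 selection of mammalian cells.

The construct supplies one component of cpRAPID, a circularly permuted rapamycin-inducible dimerization system. The mCherry2 tag allows the cpFRB1 component to be visualised in cells. The partner component is not described in this record.
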