Addgene plasmid #155389: mCh-cpFRB1
Purpose: Express cpFRB1 as part of a circularly permuted rapamycin-inducible dimerization system (cpRAPID); visualized by mCherry2
Depositing lab: Yubin Zhou. Depositing organization: Texas A&M University. Publication: Expanding the Chemogenetic Toolbox by Circular Permutation. Lee YT, He L, Zhou Y. J Mol Biol. 2020 May 1;432(10):3127-3136. doi: 10.1016/j.jmb.2020.03.033. Epub 2020 Apr 8. PubMed 32277990.
Backbone
  Vector backbone: pmCherry-N1
  Backbone size w/o insert (bp): 4722
  Total vector size (bp): 5044
  Vector type: Mammalian Expression
  Selectable markers: Neomycin (select with G418)
Growth in bacteria
  Bacterial resistance: Kanamycin, 50 μg/mL
  Growth temperature: 37°C
  Growth strain: DH5alpha
  Copy number: High Copy
Gene/Insert
  Gene/Insert name: cpFRB1
  Species: H. sapiens (human)
  Insert size (bp): 324
  Promoter: CMV
  Cloning method: Restriction Enzyme; 5′ cloning site HindIII (unknown if destroyed); 3′ cloning site EcoRI (unknown if destroyed)
  Sequencing primers: 5′ CMVf; 3′ sv40pA-R
Terms and licenses: Academic/Nonprofit Terms; Industry Terms: Not Available to Industry
How to cite: mCh-cpFRB1 was a gift from Yubin Zhou (Addgene plasmid # 155389 ; http://n2t.net/addgene:155389 ; RRID:Addgene_155389)
